Addgene plasmid #78347: hSRF-3xHA-IRES-hrGFP (#479)
Purpose: Overexpression of human SRF ORF with a 3xHA C-terminal tag and an IRES-hrGFP reporter
Depositing lab: Matthew Alexander & Louis Kunkel. Depositing organization: Boston Children's Hospital.
Backbone
  Vector backbone: pIRES-2a-hrGFP
  Backbone manufacturer: Agilent Technologies
  Backbone size w/o insert (bp): 5000
  Total vector size (bp): 6524
  Vector type: Mammalian Expression
Growth in bacteria
  Bacterial resistance: Ampicillin, 100 μg/mL
  Growth temperature: 37°C
  Growth strain: DH5alpha
  Copy number: High Copy
Gene/Insert
  Gene/Insert name: SRF (alt name: serum response factor)
  Species: H. sapiens (human)
  Insert size (bp): 1524
  GenBank ID: NM_003131.3
  Entrez Gene: SRF (a.k.a. MCM1)
  Promoter: CMV
  Tag / fusion protein: 3x HA tag (C terminal on backbone); IRES-hrGFP (C terminal on backbone)
  Cloning method: Restriction Enzyme; 5′ cloning site Not1 (not destroyed); 3′ cloning site Xho1 (not destroyed)
  Sequencing primers: 5′ AATTAACCCTCACTAAAGGG; 3′ CTATTAAGCGTAGTCAGGTACATC
Terms and licenses: Academic/Nonprofit Terms; Industry Terms: Not Available to Industry
Depositor comments: hSRF contains G424V compared to NP_003122.1. The depositor states that this mutation should not affect plasmid function. Please contact Dr. Alexander if you have any questions.
How to cite: hSRF-3xHA-IRES-hrGFP (#479) was a gift from Matthew Alexander & Louis Kunkel (Addgene plasmid # 78347 ; http://n2t.net/addgene:78347 ; RRID:Addgene_78347)
