[The description below was written by a language model from this plasmid's Addgene catalogue record.]
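Description:
hSRF-3xHA-IRES-hrGFP is a mammalian expression plasmid built on the commercial pIRES-2a-hrGFP backbone, with a recorded total size of about 6.5 kb (roughly 5 kb of backbone plus a 1.5 kb insert). It is propagated in E. coli as a high-copy plasmid under ampicillin selection. The record gives no feature table, so the specific bacterial origin, the polyadenylation signal and any mammalian selection marker are not stated.

The payload is the open reading frame of human serum response factor (SRF), cloned between NotI and XhoI sites that were both preserved, and placed under the control of the CMV promoter for strong constitutive transcription in mammalian cells. The SRF coding sequence is fused in frame to a backbone-encoded triple HA epitope tag at its C terminus, which allows the overexpressed protein to be detected or immunoprecipitated with anti-HA antibodies. Downstream of the tagged ORF, an internal ribosome entry site (IRES) drives cap-independent translation of humanized recombinant GFP (hrGFP) from the same bicistronic transcript. The fluorescent reporter is therefore made as a separate protein rather than fused to SRF, and green fluorescence marks the transfected cells that express the SRF message.

The depositor notes that the SRF sequence carries a G424V substitution relative to the reference protein and states that this is not expected to affect function. The construct is intended for overexpression of tagged human SRF in mammalian cells, with hrGFP available for identifying or sorting the expressing cells.
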