>Addgene plasmid #78347 | hSRF-3xHA-IRES-hrGFP (#479) | addgene partial sequence | sequence record 152294 | CMV-F 5'-CGCAAATGGGCGGTAGGCGTG-3'
ACCGTCAGATCCGCTAGCGATTACGCCAAGCTCGAAATTAACCCTCACTAAAGGGAACAAAAGCTGGAGC
TCCACCGCGGTGGCGGCCGCCACCATGTTACCGACCCAAGCTGGGGCCGCGGCGGCTCTGGGCCGGGGCT
CGGCCCTGGGGGGCAGCCTGAACCGGACCCCGACGGGGCGGCCGGGCGGCGGCGGCGGGACACGCGGGGC
TAACGGGGGCCGGGTCCCCGGGAATGGCGCGGGGCTCGGGCCCGGCCGCCTGGAGCGGGAGGCTGCGGCA
GCGGCGGCAACCACCCCGGCGCCCACCGCGGGGGCCCTCTACAGCGGCAGCGAGGGCGACTCGGAGTCGG
GCGAGGAGGAGGAGCTGGGCGCCGAGCGGCGCGGCCTGAAGCGGAGCCTGAGCGAGATGGAGATCGGTAT
GGTGGTCGGTGGGCCCGAGGCGTCGGCAGCGGCCACCGGGGGCTACGGGCCGGTGAGCGGCGCGGTGAGC
GGGGCCAAGCCGGGTAAGAAGACCCGGGGCCGCGTGAAGATCAAGATGGAGTTCATCGACAACAAGCTGC
GGCGCTACACGACCTTCAGCAAGAGGAAGACGGGCATCATGAAGAAGGCCTATGAGCTGTCCACGCTGAC
AGGGACACAGGTGCTGTTGCTGGTGGCCAGTGAGACAGGCCATGTGTATACCTTTGCCACCCGAAAACTG
CAGCCCATGATCACCAGTGAGACCGGCAAGGCACTGATTCAGACCTGCCTCAACTCGCCAGACTCTCCAC
CCCGTTCAGA
