>Addgene plasmid #78347 | hSRF-3xHA-IRES-hrGFP (#479) | addgene partial sequence | sequence record 152297 | IRES-R 5'-CCTCACATTGCCAAAAGACG-3'
AACGCACACCGGCCTTATTCCAAGCGGCTTCGGCCAGTAACGTTAGGGGGGGGGGAGGGAGAGGGGGGTA
ACCCTATGCAGTCGTCGAGGAATTGCTATTAAGCGTAGTCAGGTACATCGTAAGGGTAAGCGTAATCCGG
AACGTCGTACGGATACGCGTAGTCTGGAACGTCATATGGGTACTCGAGTTCACTCTTGGTGCTGTGGGCG
GTGTCCAGGTTCACCACCTGTAGCTCGGTGAGGTTGCTGCTGCTCCCGGCCTGCTGCCCTATCACAGCCA
TCTGGTGGAGCTGAACTGCTGAAACAGGGATCTGCACTGTCCCAGATGATGCTGTCAGGAACACCTGGGG
GACGCCACCTGGCTCCTGGACCTGGCTGTGTGACACCTGCATGGTGGATGGTGCCTGGGAGAAGGCATTC
AGCACGGTGAGGCTGCCATCAACCAGGCCCGAGGTGGGGGCATACATCACCGCATGCGGGCTAGGGTACA
TCATGTGGCCACCCACAGTTGTGGGCACGGATGACGTCATGATGGTGGCGGGCAGCGTCACTGTCCCGCT
GGAGGAGGTCTGCGTGAGGTCTGTGCTGCTGTCACGGGAGGGAGACGCTTGCTGTGGGGCCTGGTGCACT
TGAATGGCCTGCACTGGGACCTGCTGGGCCACTGCCCCACCAGGCATGAGGGTGAAGCTGGTAGGCAGCT
GCATAAGGCCCCCAGAGGAGACAGGGCCGCTGCCTGTACTCTTCAGCACAGTCCCATTGGCACTGCTGAC
AGCACTGGGGCTGACACTAGCAGACACTGGTGCCA
