>Addgene plasmid #78347 | hSRF-3xHA-IRES-hrGFP (#479) | depositor partial sequence | sequence record 152298 | Partial sequence of insert
CSCCAGAGCTCCACCGCGGTGGCGGCCGCCACCATGTTACCGACCCAAGCTGGGGCCGCGGCGGCTCTGG
GCCGGGGCTCGGCCCTGGGGGGCAGCCTGAACCGGACCCCGACGGGGCGGCCGGGCGGCGGCGGCGGGAC
ACGCGGGGCTAACGGGGGCCGGGTCCCCGGGAATGGCGCGGGGCTCGGGCCCGGCCGCCTGGAGCGGGAG
GCTGCGGCAGCGGCGGCAACCACCCCGGCGCCCACCGCGGGGGCCCTCTACAGCGGCAGCGAGGGCGACT
CGGAGTCGGGCGAGGAGGAGGAGCTGGGCGCCGAGCGGCGCGGCCTGAAGCGGAGCCTGAGCGAGATGGA
GATCGGTATGGTGGTCGGTGGGCCCGAGGCGTCGGCAGCGGCCACCGGGGGCTACGGGCCGGTGAGCGGC
GCGGTGAGCGGGGCCAAGCCGGGTAAGAAGACCCGGGGCCGCGTGAAGATCAAGATGGAGTTCATCGACA
ACAAGCTGCGGCGCTACACGACCTTCAGCAAGAGGAAGACGGGCATCATGAAGAAGGCCTATGAGCTGTC
CACGCTGACAGGGACACAGGTGCTGTTGCTGGTGGCCAGTGAGACAGGCCATGTGTATACCTTTGCCACC
CGAAAACTGCAGCCCATGATCACCAGTGAGACCGGCAAGGCACTGATTCAGACCTGCCTCAACTCGCCAG
ACTCTCCACCCCGTTCAGA
